Addgene plasmid #199797: E1_pENTR_L1-L4_HD_G1333-DddA11'-C
Purpose: ptpTALECD_v2 vector assembly, Entry clone 1 with attL1 and L4
Depositing lab: Shin-ichi Arimura. Depositing organization: University of Tokyo, Graduate School of Agricultural and Life Sciences. Publication: Characterization and development of a plastid genome base editor, ptpTALECD. Nakazato I, Okuno M, Itoh T, Tsutsumi N, Arimura SI. Plant J. 2023 Aug;115(4):1151-1162. doi: 10.1111/tpj.16311. Epub 2023 Jun 2. PubMed 37265080.
Backbone
  Vector backbone: PINII
  Vector type: TALEN
Growth in bacteria
  Bacterial resistance: Kanamycin, 50 μg/mL
  Growth temperature: 37°C
  Growth strain: DH5alpha
  Copy number: High Copy
Gene/Insert
  Gene/Insert name: C- and N termini of platinum TALEN, a half of the evolved DddA (DddA11'), and a uracil glycosylase inhibitor
  Species: Synthetic
  Cloning method: Ligation Independent Cloning
Terms and licenses: Academic/Nonprofit Terms; Industry Terms: Not Available to Industry
Depositor comments: Multisite Gateway entry vector to express one hand of pTALECD_v2-UGI
How to cite: E1_pENTR_L1-L4_HD_G1333-DddA11'-C was a gift from Shin-ichi Arimura (Addgene plasmid # 199797 ; http://n2t.net/addgene:199797 ; RRID:Addgene_199797)
