[The description below was written by a language model from this plasmid's Addgene catalogue record and pLannotate feature annotations shown in this document.]
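Description:
E1_pENTR_L1-L4_HD_G1333-DddA11'-C is a 4.2 kb MultiSite Gateway entry clone, the first-position module used to assemble ptpTALECD_v2 vectors for base editing of plant plastid genomes. It is maintained in E. coli as a high-copy plasmid with a ColE1/pUC-type origin and a kanamycin resistance gene. The rrnB T1 and T2 terminators sit outside the recombination cassette, as is usual for pENTR-type backbones, insulating it from read-through transcription. The catalogue gives the backbone as "PINII" and the vector type as TALEN.

The payload lies between attL1 and attL4, the sites that LR Clonase uses to move it, together with other entry modules, into a destination vector. Reading from attL1 on the reverse strand, the annotated parts are a fragment of an HA epitope tag, a TALE N-terminal region (matched to AvrXa10), a short TALE C-terminal region (matched to AvrBs3), a fragment of the double-stranded DNA cytidine deaminase DddA, and the phage PBS2 uracil glycosylase inhibitor UGI. According to the record, the deaminase portion is one half of the evolved DddA11' variant; the name suggests it is the C-terminal half of a split at G1333. UGI blocks uracil excision, favouring retention of the C-to-T edit.

Between the two TALE termini sits a lac promoter/lacZα-derived stuffer with T3 and T7 promoters and a multiple cloning site remnant. This presumably holds the place where the target-specific Platinum TALE repeat array is inserted, although the record does not say so. No plant promoter or plastid transit peptide is annotated within the cassette, so these are presumably supplied by other modules or the destination vector. The clone encodes only one "hand" of the editor pair and needs a partner carrying the complementary DddA half.
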