Features (pLannotate 1.2.2; 22 found; start..end, strand, type, name):
     69..96      +  terminator     rrnB T2 terminator: transcription terminator T2 from the E. coli rrnB gene
    151..243     -  CDS            lacI (fragment): lac repressor; lacI; The lac repressor binds to the lac operator to inhibit transcription in E. coli. This inhibition can be relieved by adding lactose or isopropyl-β-D-thiogalactopyranoside (IPTG).
    426..1014    -  rep_origin     ori: high-copy-number ColE1/pMB1/pBR322/pUC origin of replication
   1161..1970    -  CDS            KanR: aminoglycoside phosphotransferase; aph(3')-Ia; confers resistance to kanamycin in bacteria or G418 (Geneticin®) in eukaryotes
   2104..2122    +  promoter       T7 promoter: promoter for bacteriophage T7 RNA polymerase
   2148..2243    +  protein_bind   attL4: mutant version of attL; recombination site for the Gateway® LR reaction LR Clonase™
   2272..2520    -  CDS            UGI: UNGI_BPPB2 - Experimental evidence at protein level: Swiss-Prot protein existence level 1. This protein binds specifically and reversibly to the host uracil-DNA glycosylase, preventing removal of uracil residues from PBS2 DNA by the host uracil-excision repair system. From Bacillus phage PBS2 (Bacteriophage PBS2).
   2533..2820    -  CDS            dddA (fragment): DDDA_BURC1 - Experimental evidence at protein level: Swiss-Prot protein existence level 1. Toxic component of a toxin-immunity protein module, which functions as a cellular contact-dependent growth inhibition (CDI) system. CDI modules allow bacteria to communicate with and inhibit the growth of closely related neighboring bacteria in a contact-dependent fashion. Bacteria that have this module inhibit or kill bacteria without it, giving them a growth advantage. Probably specifically inhibited by cognate immunity protein DddI (Probable). The C-terminal 163 residue fragment has double-stranded DN
   2812..2943    -  CDS            avrBs3 (fragment): AVRB3_XANEU - Experimental evidence at protein level: Swiss-Prot protein existence level 1. Avirulence protein. Acts as a transcription factor in C.annuum plants. In susceptible plants lacking the Bs3 resistance gene induces expression of a number of genes, including genes homologous to a family of auxin-induced genes, alpha-expansin genes, pectate lyase, anthocyanidin glucoside rhamnosyl transferase and at least one transcription factor, UPA20. Their expression leads to plant hypertrophy in mesophyll cells, probably mainly mediated by UPA20 (PubMed:17962565). In resistant plants induces the h
   3042..3063    +  protein_bind   CAP binding site: CAP binding activates transcription in the presence of cAMP. E. coli catabolite activator protein
   3078..3108    +  promoter       lac promoter: promoter for the E. coli lac operon
   3116..3132    +  protein_bind   lac operator: The lac repressor binds to the lac operator to inhibit transcription in E. coli. This inhibition can be relieved by adding lactose or isopropyl-β-D-thiogalactopyranoside (IPTG). lac repressor encoded by lacI
   3177..3195    +  promoter       T3 promoter: promoter for bacteriophage T3 RNA polymerase
   3213..3234    +  misc_feature   MCS (fragment): pBluescript multiple cloning site
   3243..3261    -  promoter       T7 promoter: promoter for bacteriophage T7 RNA polymerase
   3269..3424    +  CDS            lacZα (fragment): LacZα fragment of β-galactosidase; lacZ fragment
   3429..3447    +  rep_origin     f1 ori (fragment): f1 bacteriophage origin of replication; arrow indicates direction of (+) strand synthesis
   3449..3859    -  CDS            avrXa10 (fragment): AVX10_XANOO - Experimental evidence at protein level: Swiss-Prot protein existence level 1. Avirulence protein. Induces the hypersensitive response (HR)in rice plants carrying the resistance gene Xa10. Activity depends on the presence of the core repeat domains; replacement with repeat domains from other proteins (AvrBs3 of X.euvesicatoria (AC P14727) or AvrXa7 of this organism) does not elicit the HR. Probably acts as a transcription factor in its host plant (rice) to induce plant resistance or disease. From Xanthomonas oryzae pv. oryzae.
   3869..3895    -  CDS            3xHA (fragment): three tandem HA epitope tags
   3898..3997    -  protein_bind   attL1: mutant version of attL; recombination site for the Gateway® LR reaction LR Clonase™
   4013..4049    +  CDS            lacZα (fragment): LacZα fragment of β-galactosidase; lacZ fragment
   4096..4139    -  terminator     rrnB T1 terminator: Escherichia coli rrnB; transcription terminator T1 from the E. coli rrnB gene
>Addgene plasmid #199797 | E1_pENTR_L1-L4_HD_G1333-DddA11'-C | addgene full sequence | sequence record 393339 | Addgene NGS Result
TGTGAAGCAACGGCCCGGAGGGTGGCGGGCAGGACGCCCGCCATAAACTGCCAGGCATCAAACTAAGCAG
AAGGCCATCCTGACGGATGGCCTTTTTGCGTTTCTACAAACTCTTCCTGGCTAGCGGTACGCGTATTAAT
TGCGTTGCGCTCACTGCCCGCTTTCCAGTCGGGAAACCTGTCGTGCCAGCTGCATTAATGAATCGGCCAA
CGCGCGGGGAGAGGCGGTTTGCGTATTGGGCGCTCTTCCGCTTCCTCGCTCACTGACTCGCTGCGCTCGG
TCGTTCGGCTGCGGCGAGCGGTATCAGCTCACTCAAAGGCGGTAATACGGTTATCCACAGAATCAGGGGA
TAACGCAGGAAAGAACATGTGAGCAAAAGGCCAGCAAAAGGCCAGGAACCGTAAAAAGGCCGCGTTGCTG
GCGTTTTTCCATAGGCTCCGCCCCCCTGACGAGCATCACAAAAATCGACGCTCAAGTCAGAGGTGGCGAA
ACCCGACAGGACTATAAAGATACCAGGCGTTTCCCCCTGGAAGCTCCCTCGTGCGCTCTCCTGTTCCGAC
CATGCCGCTTACCGGATACCTGTCCGCCTTTCTCCCTTCGGGAAGCGTGGCGCTTTCTCATAGCTCACGC
TGTAGGTATCTCAGTTCGGTGTAGGTCGTTCGCTCCAAGCTGGGCTGTGTGCACGAACCCCCCGTTCAGC
CCGACCGCTGCGCCTTATCCGGTAACTATCGTCTTGAGTCCAACCCGGTAAGACACGACTTATCGCCACT
GGCAGCAGCCACTGGTAACAGGATTAGCAGAGCGAGGTATGTAGGCGGTGCTACAGAGTTCTTGAAGTGG
TGGCCTAACTACGGCTACACTAGAAGAACAGTATTTGGTATCTGCGCTCTGCTGAAGCCAGTTACCTTCG
GAAAAAGAGTTGGTAGCTCTTGATCCGGCAAACAAACCACCGCTGGTAGCGGTGGTTTTTTTGTTTGCAA
GCAGCAGATTACGCGCAGAAAAAAAGGATCTCAAGAAGATCCTTTGATCTTTTCTACGGGGTCTGACGCT
CAGTGGAACGACGCGTAACTCACGTTAAGGGATTTTGGTCATGAGCTTGCGCCGTCCCGTCAAGTCAGCG
TAATGCTCTGCCAGTGTTACAACCAATTAACCAATTCTGATTAGAAAAACTCATCGAGCATCAAATGAAA
CTGCAATTTATTCATATCAGGATTATCAATACCATATTTTTGAAAAAGCCGTTTCTGTAATGAAGGAGAA
AACTCACCGAGGCAGTTCCATAGGATGGCAAGATCCTGGTATCGGTCTGCGATTCCGACTCGTCCAACAT
CAATACAACCTATTAATTTCCCCTCGTCAAAAATAAGGTTATCAAGTGAGAAATCACCATGAGTGACGAC
TGAATCCGGTGAGAATGGCAAAAGTTTATGCATTTCTTTCCAGACTTGTTCAACAGGCCAGCCATTACGC
TCGTCATCAAAATCACTCGCATCAACCAAACCGTTATTCATTCGTGATTGCGCCTGAGCAAGGCGAAATA
CGCGATCGCTGTTAAAAGGACAATTACAAACAGGAATCGAATGCAACCGGCGCAGGAACACTGCCAGCGC
ATCAACAATATTTTCACCTGAATCAGGATATTCTTCTAATACCTGGAATGCTGTTTTTCCGGGGATCGCA
GTGGTGAGTAACCATGCATCATCAGGAGTACGGATAAAATGCTTGATGGTCGGAAGAGGCATAAATTCCG
TCAGCCAGTTTAGTCTGACCATCTCATCTGTAACATCATTGGCAACGCTACCTTTGCCATGTTTCAGAAA
CAACTCTGGCGCATCGGGCTTCCCATACAAGCGATAGATTGTCGCACCTGATTGCCCGACATTATCGCGA
GCCCATTTATACCCATATAAATCAGCATCCATGTTGGAATTTAATCGCGGCCTCGACGTTTCCCGTTGAA
TATGGCTCATAACACCCCTTGTATTACTGTTTATGTAAGCAGACAGTTTTATTGTTCATGATGATATATT
TTTATCTTGTGCAATGTAACATCAGAGATTTTGAGACACGGGCCAGAGCTGCCAGGAAACAGCTATGACC
ATGTAATACGACTCACTATAGGGGCGGCCGCCCTGCAGCTGGATGGCAAATAATGATTTTATTTTGACTG
ATAGTGACCTGTTCGTTGCAACAAATTGATAAGCAATGCTTTCTTATAATGCCAACTTTGTATAGAAAAG
TTGGGTGTCTAGAGGATCGCTCGAGTTATCACAACATCTTGATCTTGTTCTCTCCATTGGAATCCTGGAT
AACTAACGCCCAAGGTTTGTACTCAGGAGCATCTGAGGTTAGAAGCATTACGTTCTCATCCGTCGATTCG
TCATAGGCAGTATGAACAAGTATATCGCTTTCGGGCTTATTGCCTATCACTTCCTCAACCTCCTCTGGTA
ACATCAGGATTGACTCCTGAATGACTAGTTGCTTTCCAGTCTCTTTCTCAATGATGTCAGAGAGATTTGT
AGATCCTCCACTACACCCACCTTTGATTGGGCTTTTGGGTGAATTGGAATTCCCAGTAAACACCTTGGTT
TCACCAGTAGCACCTCTTTTGACAGGAATAGCACCTTCAGGTGGAACTACTGTCATCTTAGCGTTTTCTG
GGAGAAGGGTTTCAATCATGTTTACGCAAAATCCACAAGTACCTTTTGGATTGTTGTGAAACACCAGTCC
TTCACTTATTCCGTTATCTCTCATGAATAGGGCTGATTGACCTTCAACATGGCCTGCACTCACATAATTG
GGATATGGAGTTGGACTACCCCCCAATCCCTTTTTCACTGCATCCAGCGCAGGACGCCCGCCGAGGCAGG
CCAAGGCGACGAGGTGGTCGTTGGTCAACGCGGCCAACGCCGGATCAGGGCGAGATAACTGGGCAACAAT
TGACTCCAGTGCGGGTCTGCCCCCGTCGTGGGATGCAATAGCCACTACCTGCTCAGGGGTGGAGACGACC
GGTGGAAAGCGGGCAGTGAGCGCAACGCAATTAATGTGAGTTAGCTCACTCATTAGGCACCCCAGGCTTT
ACACTTTATGCTTCCGGCTCGTATGTTGTGTGGAATTGTGAGCGGATAACAATTTCACACAGGAAACAGC
TATGACCATGATTACGCCAAGCGCGCAATTAACCCTCACTAAAGGGAACAAAAGCTGGAGGGCCTCGAGG
GGGGGCCCGGTACCCAATTCGCCCTATAGTGAGTCGTATTACGCGCGCTCACTGGCCGTCGTTTTACAAC
GTCGTGACTGGGAAAACCCTGGCGTTACCCAACTTAATCGCCTTGCAGCACATCCCCCTTTCGCCAGCTG
GCGTAATAGCGAAGAGGCCCGCACCGATCGCCCTTCCCAACAGTTGCGCAGCCTGAATGGCGAATGGGAC
GCGCCCTGTAGCGGCGCCCGTCTCCTTGAGCGGGGCACCCGTCAGTGCATTGCGCCATGCATGCACTGCC
TCCACTGCGGTCACGCCGCCACGTTTTGCAATCTTGAGAAGTTGGCCTGTGTCCAACTGTAACGGTGGAC
CTCTCAACTCTCCCGCCACCGTGAGCAAGGCCTCCAGAGCGCGTGCGCCGGACCACTGTTTGCCGACGCC
AACGATCGCTTCGTGTGTCGCCTCTGGCAACGCTGCGATCATGTCCTGATACTTGACAGCGACGGTCCCT
AACGCTGCCGGGTGTTGGCTTAACGCAACGATGTGCGCGTGTGTAAACCCGTGGCCGACCAGTGCCTCGT
GGTGCTGCGCCACTGTCGAACGAACCTTCGGTTTGATCTTCTCCTGTTGCTGCTGGCTGTAGCCGAGCGT
GCGTAGATCGGCGATATCAGCGTAATCTGGAACATCGTATGGGTAAAAGCCTGCTTTTTTGTACAAAGTT
GGCATTATAAAAAAGCATTGCTCATCAATTTGTTGCAACGAACAGGTCACTATCAGTCAAAATAAAATCA
TTATTTGGGGCCCGAGCTTAAGACTGGCCGTCGTTTTACAACGTCGTGACTGGGAAAACATCCATGCTAG
CGTTAACGCGAGAGTAGGGAACTGCCAGGCATCAAATAAAACGAAAGGCTCAGTCGGAAGACTGGGCCTT
TCGTTTTATCTGTTGTTTGTCGGTGAACGCTCTCCTGAGTAGGACAAATCCGCCGGGAGCGGATTTGAAC
GT
